Addgene plasmid #48658: DS-NMcasN-
Purpose: Bacterial nuclease-null NM Cas9 expression
Depositing lab: George Church. Publication: Orthogonal Cas9 proteins for RNA-guided gene regulation and editing. Esvelt KM, Mali P, Braff JL, Moosburner M, Yaung SJ, Church GM. Nat Methods. 2013 Sep 29. doi: 10.1038/nmeth.2681. PubMed 24076762.
Backbone
  Vector backbone: cloDF13-aadA
  Total vector size (bp): 5974
  Vector type: CRISPR
Growth in bacteria
  Bacterial resistance: Spectinomycin, 50 μg/mL
  Growth temperature: 30°C
  Growth strain: DH5alpha
  Copy number: Low Copy
Gene/Insert 1
  Gene/Insert name: Cas9, nuclease-null
  Species: N. meningitidis
  Insert size (bp): 3250
  Mutation: D to A, DH to AA, N to A
  Promoter: proC
  Cloning method: Unknown
  Sequencing primers: 5′ rrnB-T2-term; 3′ Unknown
Gene/Insert 2
  Gene/Insert name: NM tracrRNA
  Species: N. meningitidis
  Insert size (bp): 100
  Promoter: NM tracrRNA promoter
  Cloning method: Unknown
  Sequencing primers: 5′ Unknown; 3′ Unknown
Terms and licenses: Academic/Nonprofit Terms; Industry Terms: Not Available to Industry
How to cite: DS-NMcasN- was a gift from George Church (Addgene plasmid # 48658)
