[The description below was written by a language model from this plasmid's Addgene catalogue record and pLannotate feature annotations shown in this document.]
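Description:
DS-NMcasN- is a 5,974 bp bacterial CRISPR expression plasmid built on a cloDF13-aadA backbone. It replicates in E. coli from the CloDF13 (CDF) origin, which is compatible with other common origin classes, so the plasmid can coexist with additional plasmids in the same cell. The record lists it as low copy. Selection is by spectinomycin through the aadA aminoglycoside adenylyltransferase gene (SmR), which the annotation places downstream of a bla (AmpR) promoter.

The main payload is a nuclease-null Cas9 from Neisseria meningitidis, about 3.25 kb and expressed from the proC promoter according to the catalogue entry. An rrnB T2 terminator lies upstream of the cassette, presumably insulating it from read-through transcription. The annotated coding sequence carries the D16A, D587A, H588A and N611A substitutions, matching the catalogue's "D to A, DH to AA, N to A". These changes remove endonuclease activity while leaving RNA-guided DNA binding intact. Downstream is the N. meningitidis tracrRNA, roughly 100 nt, which the record says is driven by its native promoter.

The automated annotation also finds a fragment of a J23119-type constitutive promoter followed by a CRISPR direct repeat. The tool labels that repeat as Streptococcus pyogenes, and the catalogue entry does not describe this region, so its identity and role are uncertain. A short hit to a Plasmodium predicted protein is most likely a spurious match.

The plasmid is intended for expressing catalytically dead NM Cas9 in bacteria, for RNA-guided DNA binding rather than cleavage. It comes from work on orthogonal Cas9 proteins for gene regulation and editing.
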