Features (pLannotate 1.2.2; 9 found; start..end, strand, type, name):
    153..180     +  terminator     rrnB T2 terminator: transcription terminator T2 from the E. coli rrnB gene
    377..3622    +  CDS            NmdCas9: catalytically dead mutant of the Cas9 endonuclease from the Neisseria meningitidis Type II CRISPR/Cas system RNA-guided DNA-binding protein that lacks endonuclease activity due to the mutations D16A, D587A, H588A, and N611A
   3675..3731    -  CDS            YDH2_PLAFS (fragment): Protein predicted: Swiss-Prot protein existence level 4. From Plasmodium falciparum (isolate fcm17 / Senegal).
   3813..3905    +  misc_RNA       Nm tracrRNA: trans-activating CRISPR RNA for the Neisseria meningitidis CRISPR/Cas9 system (Hou et al., 2013)
   3962..3986    +  promoter       J23119(SpeI) promoter (fragment): bacterial promoter (Registry of Standard Biological Parts BBa J23119) modified to end with an SpeI site
   4013..4048    +  repeat_region  DR: direct repeat for the Streptococcus pyogenes CRISPR/Cas system
   4230..4968    +  rep_origin     CloDF13 ori: Plasmids containing the CloDF13 (CDF) origin of replication can be propagated in E. coli cells that contain additional plasmids with compatible origins.
   5016..5107    +  promoter       AmpR promoter: bla
   5108..5899    +  CDS            SmR: aminoglycoside adenylyltransferase (Murphy, 1985); aadA; confers resistance to spectinomycin and streptomycin
>Addgene plasmid #48658 | DS-NMcasN- | depositor full sequence | sequence record 71729 | DS-NMcasN- sequence 5974 bps
ACCAGGCACGCCTAACCGTCAGTGAGATTGGATGAGTGAACGATATTGATCGAGAAGAGCCCTGCGCAGC
CGCTGCCGTGCCTGCAGGAAGCAACGGCCCGGAGGGTGGCGGGCAGGACGCCCGCCATAAACTGCCAGGC
ATCAAATTAAGCAGAAGGCCATCCTGACGGATGGCCTTTTTGCGTTTCTACAAACTCTGCTAGCTTCTAG
AGCACAGCTAACACCACGTCGTCCCTATCTGCTGCCCTAGGTCTATGAGTGGTTGCTGGATAACTTTACG
GGCATGCATAAGGCTCGTATGATATATTCAGGGAGACCACAACGGTTTCCCTCTACAAATAATTTTGTTT
AACTTTTACTAGAGGAGGAGGCAAAAATGGCCGCCTTCAAGCCCAACCCCATCAACTACATCCTGGGCCT
GGCCATCGGCATCGCCAGCGTGGGCTGGGCCATGGTGGAGATCGACGAGGACGAGAACCCCATCTGCCTG
ATCGACCTGGGTGTGCGCGTGTTCGAGCGCGCTGAGGTGCCCAAGACTGGTGACAGTCTGGCTATGGCTC
GCCGGCTTGCTCGCTCTGTTCGGCGCCTTACTCGCCGGCGCGCTCACCGCCTTCTGCGCGCTCGCCGCCT
GCTGAAGCGCGAGGGTGTGCTGCAGGCTGCCGACTTCGACGAGAACGGCCTGATCAAGAGCCTGCCCAAC
ACTCCTTGGCAGCTGCGCGCTGCCGCTCTGGACCGCAAGCTGACTCCTCTGGAGTGGAGCGCCGTGCTGC
TGCACCTGATCAAGCACCGCGGCTACCTGAGCCAGCGCAAGAACGAGGGCGAGACCGCCGACAAGGAGCT
GGGTGCTCTGCTGAAGGGCGTGGCCGACAACGCCCACGCCCTGCAGACTGGTGACTTCCGCACTCCTGCT
GAGCTGGCCCTGAACAAGTTCGAGAAGGAGAGCGGCCACATCCGCAACCAGCGCGGCGACTACAGCCACA
CCTTCAGCCGCAAGGACCTGCAGGCCGAGCTGATCCTGCTGTTCGAGAAGCAGAAGGAGTTCGGCAACCC
CCACGTGAGCGGCGGCCTGAAGGAGGGCATCGAGACCCTGCTGATGACCCAGCGCCCCGCCCTGAGCGGC
GACGCCGTGCAGAAGATGCTGGGCCACTGCACCTTCGAGCCAGCCGAGCCCAAGGCCGCCAAGAACACCT
ACACCGCCGAGCGCTTCATCTGGCTGACCAAGCTGAACAACCTGCGCATCCTGGAGCAGGGCAGCGAGCG
CCCCCTGACCGACACCGAGCGCGCCACCCTGATGGACGAGCCCTACCGCAAGAGCAAGCTGACCTACGCC
CAGGCCCGCAAGCTGCTGGGTCTGGAGGACACCGCCTTCTTCAAGGGCCTGCGCTACGGCAAGGACAACG
CCGAGGCCAGCACCCTGATGGAGATGAAGGCCTACCACGCCATCAGCCGCGCCCTGGAGAAGGAGGGCCT
GAAGGACAAGAAGAGTCCTCTGAACCTGAGCCCCGAGCTGCAGGACGAGATCGGCACCGCCTTCAGCCTG
TTCAAGACCGACGAGGACATCACCGGCCGCCTGAAGGACCGCATCCAGCCCGAGATCCTGGAGGCCCTGC
TGAAGCACATCAGCTTCGACAAGTTCGTGCAGATCAGCCTGAAGGCCCTGCGCCGCATCGTGCCCCTGAT
GGAGCAGGGCAAGCGCTACGACGAGGCCTGCGCCGAGATCTACGGCGACCACTACGGCAAGAAGAACACC
GAGGAGAAGATCTACCTGCCTCCTATCCCCGCCGACGAGATCCGCAACCCCGTGGTGCTGCGCGCCCTGA
GCCAGGCCCGCAAGGTGATCAACGGCGTGGTGCGCCGCTACGGCAGCCCCGCCCGCATCCACATCGAGAC
CGCCCGCGAGGTGGGCAAGAGCTTCAAGGACCGCAAGGAGATCGAGAAGCGCCAGGAGGAGAACCGCAAG
GACCGCGAGAAGGCCGCCGCCAAGTTCCGCGAGTACTTCCCCAACTTCGTGGGCGAGCCCAAGAGCAAGG
ACATCCTGAAGCTGCGCCTGTACGAGCAGCAGCACGGCAAGTGCCTGTACAGCGGCAAGGAGATCAACCT
GGGCCGCCTGAACGAGAAGGGCTACGTGGAGATCGCCGCTGCCCTGCCCTTCAGCCGCACCTGGGACGAC
AGCTTCAACAACAAGGTGCTGGTGCTGGGCAGCGAGGCTCAGAACAAGGGCAACCAGACCCCCTACGAGT
ACTTCAACGGCAAGGACAACAGCCGCGAGTGGCAGGAGTTCAAGGCCCGCGTGGAGACCAGCCGCTTCCC
CCGCAGCAAGAAGCAGCGCATCCTGCTGCAGAAGTTCGACGAGGACGGCTTCAAGGAGCGCAACCTGAAC
GACACCCGCTACGTGAACCGCTTCCTGTGCCAGTTCGTGGCCGACCGCATGCGCCTGACCGGCAAGGGCA
AGAAGCGCGTGTTCGCCAGCAACGGCCAGATCACCAACCTGCTGCGCGGCTTCTGGGGCCTGCGCAAGGT
GCGCGCCGAGAACGACCGCCACCACGCCCTGGACGCCGTGGTGGTGGCCTGCAGCACCGTGGCCATGCAG
CAGAAGATCACCCGCTTCGTGCGCTACAAGGAGATGAACGCCTTCGACGGTAAAACCATCGACAAGGAGA
CCGGCGAGGTGCTGCACCAGAAGACCCACTTCCCCCAGCCCTGGGAGTTCTTCGCCCAGGAGGTGATGAT
CCGCGTGTTCGGCAAGCCCGACGGCAAGCCCGAGTTCGAGGAGGCCGACACCCCCGAGAAGCTGCGCACC
CTGCTGGCCGAGAAGCTGAGCAGCCGCCCTGAGGCCGTGCACGAGTACGTGACTCCTCTGTTCGTGAGCC
GCGCCCCCAACCGCAAGATGAGCGGTCAGGGTCACATGGAGACCGTGAAGAGCGCCAAGCGCCTGGACGA
GGGCGTGAGCGTGCTGCGCGTGCCCCTGACCCAGCTGAAGCTGAAGGACCTGGAGAAGATGGTGAACCGC
GAGCGCGAGCCCAAGCTGTACGAGGCCCTGAAGGCCCGCCTGGAGGCCCACAAGGACGACCCCGCCAAGG
CCTTCGCCGAGCCCTTCTACAAGTACGACAAGGCCGGCAACCGCACCCAGCAGGTGAAGGCCGTGCGCGT
GGAGCAGGTGCAGAAGACCGGCGTGTGGGTGCGCAACCACAACGGCATCGCCGACAACGCCACCATGGTG
CGCGTGGACGTGTTCGAGAAGGGCGACAAGTACTACCTGGTGCCCATCTACAGCTGGCAGGTGGCCAAGG
GCATCCTGCCCGACCGCGCCGTGGTGCAGGGCAAGGACGAGGAGGACTGGCAGCTGATCGACGACAGCTT
CAACTTCAAGTTCAGCCTGCACCCCAACGACCTGGTGGAGGTGATCACCAAGAAGGCCCGCATGTTCGGC
TACTTCGCCAGCTGCCACCGCGGCACCGGCAACATCAACATCCGCATCCACGACCTGGACCACAAGATCG
GCAAGAACGGCATCCTGGAGGGCATCGGCGTGAAGACCGCCCTGAGCTTCCAGAAGTACCAGATCGACGA
GCTGGGCAAGGAGATCCGCCCCTGCCGCCTGAAGAAGCGCCCTCCTGTGCGCTAAGACAAGCCCAAGCTG
GACTTCTAACATCCGCGGCACCGCCCACTCCAGAAAAAATTAGCGCAAGAAGACAAAAATCACCTTGCGC
TAATGCTCTGTTACAGGTCACCTTATTGTCTTATTTATATACAAATAGATTATTGACTTATCATCTCACA
ACGGCTAGAATCCCAAACATATTGTCGCACTGCGAAATGAGAACCGTTGCTACAATAAGGCCGTCTGAAA
AGATGTGCCGCAACGCTCTGCCCCTTAAAGCTTCTGCTTTAAGGGGCATCGTTTATTTGTTGCCTGCAGG
CTCCCATCTTGGGACAATGAAAACGTTAGTCATGGCGCGCCTTGACGGCTAGCTCAGTCCTAGGTACAGT
GCTAGCTTAATTAGTCTACGAGGTTTTAGAGCTATGCTGTTTTGAATGGTCCCAAAACCTGCAGACAAGC
CCGGCCGGCCTAAGGCGATGCCCCCTCGACCTCGATCAGGGAGGCGTTCAGGACGACTCACAAAGAAAGC
CGGGCAATGCCCGGCTTTTTCCACGCCTCCTGGGCTGACTTCAGGTGCTACATTTGAAGAGATAAATTGC
ACTGAAATCTAGAGCGGTTCAGTAGAAAAGATCAAAGGATCTTCTTGAGATCCTTTTTTTCTGCGCGTAA
TCTTTTGCCCTGTAAACGAAAAAACCACCTGGGGAGGTGGTTTGATCGAAGGTTAAGTCAGTTGGGGAAC
TGCTTAACCGTGGTAACTGGCTTTCGCAGAGCACAGCAACCAAATCTGTCCTTCCAGTGTAGCCGGACTT
TGGCGCACACTTCAAGAGCAACCGCGTGTTTAGCTAAACAAATCCTCTGCGAACTCCCAGTTACCAATGG
CTGCTGCCAGTGGCGTTTTACCGTGCTTTTCCGGGTTGGACTCAAGTGAACAGTTACCGGATAAGGCGCA
GCAGTCGGGCTGAACGGGGAGTTCTTGCTTACAGCCCAGCTTGGAGCGAACGACCTACACCGAGCCGAGA
TACCAGTGTGTGAGCTATGAGAAAGCGCCACACTTCCCGTAAGGGAGAAAGGCGGAACAGGTATCCGGTA
AACGGCAGGGTCGGAACAGGAGAGCGCAAGAGGGAGCGACCCGCCGGAAACGGTGGGGATCTTTAAGTCC
TGTCGGGTTTCGCCCGTACTGTCAGATTCATGGTTGAGCCTCACGGCTCCCACAGATGCACCGGAAAAGC
GTCTGTTTATGTGAACTCTGGCAGGAGGGCGGAGCCTATGGAAAAACGCCACCGGCGCGGCCCTGCTGTT
TTGCCTCACATGTTAGTCCCCTGCTTATCCACGGAATCTGTGGGTAACTTTGTATGTGTCCGCAGCGCCC
GCCGCAGTCTCACGCCCGGAGCGTAGCGACCGAGTGAGCTAGCTATTTGTTTATTTTTCTAAATACATTC
AAATATGTATCCGCTCATGAGACAATAACCCTGATAAATGCTTCAATAATATTGAAAAAGGAAGAGTATG
AGGGAAGCGGTGATCGCCGAAGTATCGACTCAACTATCAGAGGTAGTTGGCGTCATCGAGCGCCATCTCG
AACCGACGTTGCTGGCCGTACATTTGTACGGCTCCGCAGTGGATGGCGGCCTGAAGCCACACAGTGATAT
TGATTTGCTGGTTACGGTGACCGTAAGGCTTGATGAAACAACGCGGCGAGCTTTGATCAACGACCTTTTG
GAAACTTCGGCTTCCCCTGGAGAGAGCGAGATTCTCCGCGCTGTAGAAGTCACCATTGTTGTGCACGACG
ACATCATTCCGTGGCGTTATCCAGCTAAGCGCGAACTGCAATTTGGAGAATGGCAGCGCAATGACATTCT
TGCAGGTATCTTCGAGCCAGCCACGATCGACATTGATCTGGCTATCTTGCTGACAAAAGCAAGAGAACAT
AGCGTTGCCTTGGTAGGTCCAGCGGCGGAGGAACTCTTTGATCCGGTTCCTGAACAGGATCTATTTGAGG
CGCTAAATGAAACCTTAACGCTATGGAACTCGCCGCCCGACTGGGCTGGCGATGAGCGAAATGTAGTGCT
TACGTTGTCCCGCATTTGGTACAGCGCAGTAACCGGCAAAATCGCGCCGAAGGATGTCGCTGCCGACTGG
GCAATGGAGCGCCTGCCGGCCCAGTATCAGCCCGTCATACTTGAAGCTAGACAGGCTTATCTTGGACAAG
AAGAAGATCGCTTGGCCTCGCGCGCAGATCAGTTGGAAGAATTTGTCCACTACGTGAAAGGCGAGATCAC
CAAGGTAGTCGGCAAATAATGTCTAACAATTCGTTCAAGCCGAGGGGCCGCAAGATCCGGCCACGATGAC
CCGGTCGTCGGTTCAGGGCAGGGT
