>Addgene plasmid #48658 | DS-NMcasN- | addgene partial sequence | sequence record 82606 | Spect-F 5'-cagcccgtcatacttgaagc-3'
AGAAGAAGATCGCTTGGCCTCGCGCGCAGATCAGTTGGAAGAATTTGTCCACTACGTGAAAGGCGAGATC
ACCAAGGTAGTCGGCAAATAATGTCTAACAATTCGTTCAAGCCGAGGGGCCGCAAGATCCGGCCACGATG
ACCCGGTCGTCGGTTCAGGGCAGGGTACCAGGCACGCCTAACCGTCAGTGAGATTGGATGAGTGAACGAT
ATTGATCGAGAAGAGCCCTGCGCAGCCGCTGCCGTGCCTGCAGGAAGCAACGGCCCGGAGGGTGGCGGGC
AGGACGCCCGCCATAAACTGCCAGGCATCAAATTAAGCAGAAGGCCATCCTGACGGATGGCCTTTTTGCG
TTTCTACAAACTCTGCTAGCTTCTAGAGCACAGCTAACACCACGTCGTCCCTATCTGCTGCCCTAGGTCT
ATGAGTGGTTGCTGGATAACTTTACGGGCATGCATAAGGCTCGTATGATATATTCAGGGAGACCACAACG
GTTTCCCTCTACAAATAATTTTGTTTAACTTTTACTAGAGGAGGAGGCAAAAATGAAATATTGATATCAA
GGACTACTTCCTGGGCCTGGCCGTTGA
